Addgene plasmid #134312: pSiMPlc_N + pSiMPlc_C
Purpose: Maintenance of 2 plasmids with a single antibiotic in E. coli
Depositing lab: Barbara Di Ventura. Depositing organization: Albert-Ludwigs-Universitaet Freiburg. Publication: Split intein-mediated selection of cells containing two plasmids using a single antibiotic. Palanisamy N, Degen A, Morath A, Ballestin Ballestin J, Juraske C, Ozturk MA, Sprenger GA, Youn JW, Schamel WW, Di Ventura B. Nat Commun. 2019 Oct 31;10(1):4967. doi: 10.1038/s41467-019-12911-1. PubMed 31672972.
Backbone
  Vector backbone: pBAD33 + pTrc99a
  Vector type: Bacterial Expression
Growth in bacteria
  Bacterial resistance: Chloramphenicol, 25 μg/mL
  Growth temperature: 37°C
  Growth strain: DH5alpha
  Copy number: High Copy
Gene/Insert
  Gene/Insert name: cmR_gp41-1 N-intein + cmR_gp41-1 C-intein (alt name: CAT)
  Species: Synthetic
  Cloning method: Gibson Cloning
  Sequencing primers: 5′ Unknown
Terms and licenses: Academic/Nonprofit Terms; Industry Terms: Not Available to Industry
Depositor comments: pSiMPlc_N should be cotransformed with pSiMPlc_C (or vice versa) in E. Coli to get a reconstituted functional CAT thereby conferring resistance against chloramphenicol. mRuby3 gene was amplified from a construct bought by us from Addgene (ID: 74252). Please see the Sequences link for the individual plasmid sequences. The sample from Addgene will have both the plasmids pSiMPlc_N + pSiMPlc_C in it for the interested antibiotic resistance. Separating individual plasmid backbones will be possible via PCR. Agarose gel electrophoresis can be used to visualize the presence of both the plasmids. But, separating individual plasmids via gel electrophoresis, in our hands, always resulted in cross-contamination of the two backbones.
How to cite: pSiMPlc_N + pSiMPlc_C was a gift from Barbara Di Ventura (Addgene plasmid # 134312 ; http://n2t.net/addgene:134312 ; RRID:Addgene_134312)
