[The description below was written by a language model from this plasmid's Addgene catalogue record and pLannotate feature annotations shown in this document.]
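Description:
pSiMPlc_N + pSiMPlc_C is a matched pair of bacterial expression plasmids supplied together as a mixture and designed so that both can be maintained in E. coli with chloramphenicol alone. The chloramphenicol acetyltransferase (CAT) gene is split in two. One fragment is fused to the N-terminal half of the gp41-1 split intein and the other to the C-terminal half, with one fusion on each plasmid. Only cells carrying both plasmids make both halves. Protein trans-splicing by the intein then reconstitutes functional CAT and confers resistance, so neither plasmid is selectable alone.

The feature tables cover both partners. pSiMPlc_N (about 6.1 kb, pBAD33-derived) carries the p15A origin and an f1 ori, plus araC and the arabinose-inducible araBAD promoter driving EGFP, followed by rrnB T1/T2 terminators. Its partial CmR coding sequence lies downstream of the native cat promoter. Truncated β-lactamase, tetracycline-resistance and IS1 fragments are also annotated, apparently as backbone remnants. pSiMPlc_C (about 4.3 kb, pTrc99a-derived) has a ColE1/pMB1-type origin compatible with p15A, along with a bom site and lacIq-driven lacI. Its IPTG-inducible trc promoter and lac operator express mRuby3, again terminated by rrnB T1/T2. A shorter CmR fragment sits downstream of the AmpR (bla) promoter, where the ampicillin marker would normally be. The intein segments themselves are not called by the annotation software, although the catalogue entry lists them as part of the insert.

The green and red reporters, under independent inducers, act as placeholder cargos and as visual readouts that both plasmids are present. According to the depositor, the individual backbones are best recovered by PCR, because gel separation led to cross-contamination.
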