Features (pLannotate 1.2.2; 18 found; start..end, strand, type, name):
     96..974     -  CDS            araC: L-arabinose regulatory protein; araC
   1001..1285    +  promoter       araBAD promoter: araBAD; promoter of the L-arabinose operon of E. coli; the araC regulatory gene is transcribed in the opposite direction (Guzman et al., 1995)
   1327..2046    +  CDS            EGFP: the original enhanced GFP (Yang et al., 1996) mammalian codon-optimized
   2136..2251    +  ncRNA          5S rRNA: Accession: RF00001 - 5S ribosomal RNA
   2255..2341    +  terminator     rrnB T1 terminator: Escherichia coli rrnB; transcription terminator T1 from the E. coli rrnB gene
   2433..2460    +  terminator     rrnB T2 terminator: transcription terminator T2 from the E. coli rrnB gene
   2479..2570    +  promoter       AmpR promoter: bla
   2571..2686    +  CDS            AmpR (fragment): β-lactamase; bla; confers resistance to ampicillin, carbenicillin, and related antibiotics
   2687..2981    +  CDS            bla(M) (fragment): β-lactamase lacking the signal sequence; bla(M); allows cytosolic expression of β-lactamase
   3024..3479    +  rep_origin     f1 ori (sequence partly withheld): f1 bacteriophage origin of replication; arrow indicates direction of (+) strand synthesis
   3590..3823    +  rep_origin     ori (fragment): high-copy-number ColE1/pMB1/pBR322/pUC origin of replication
   4310..4729    -  CDS            CmR (fragment): chloramphenicol acetyltransferase; cat; confers resistance to chloramphenicol
   4730..4832    -  promoter       cat promoter: promoter of the E. coli cat gene encoding chloramphenicol acetyltransferase
   4953..5096    +  mobile_element IS1 (fragment): prokaryotic transposable element IS1
   5215..5270    -  rep_origin     RSF ori (fragment): Plasmids containing the RSF 1030 origin of replication can be propagated in E. coli cells that contain additional plasmids with compatible origins.
   5358..5903    -  rep_origin     p15A ori: Plasmids containing the medium-copy-number p15A origin of replication can be propagated in E. coli cells that contain a second plasmid with the ColE1 origin.
   5936..6056    -  CDS            TcR (fragment): tetracycline efflux protein; tet; confers resistance to tetracycline
   6066..6       +  promoter       tet promoter (fragment) (across the origin): E. coli promoter for tetracycline efflux protein gene
>Addgene plasmid #134312 | pSiMPlc_N + pSiMPlc_C | depositor full sequence | sequence record 259615 | pSiMPlc_N
ATCGATGCATAATGTGCCTGTCAAATGGACGAAGCAGGGATTCTGCAAACCCTATGCTACTCCGTCAAGC
CGTCAATTGTCTGATTCGTTACCAATTATGACAACTTGACGGCTACATCATTCACTTTTTCTTCACAACC
GGCACGGAACTCGCTCGGGCTGGCCCCGGTGCATTTTTTAAATACCCGCGAGAAATAGAGTTGATCGTCA
AAACCAACATTGCGACCGACGGTGGCGATAGGCATCCGGGTGGTGCTCAAAAGCAGCTTCGCCTGGCTGA
TACGTTGGTCCTCGCGCCAGCTTAAGACGCTAATCCCTAACTGCTGGCGGAAAAGATGTGACAGACGCGA
CGGCGACAAGCAAACATGCTGTGCGACGCTGGCGATATCAAAATTGCTGTCTGCCAGGTGATCGCTGATG
TACTGACAAGCCTCGCGTACCCGATTATCCATCGGTGGATGGAGCGACTCGTTAATCGCTTCCATGCGCC
GCAGTAACAATTGCTCAAGCAGATTTATCGCCAGCAGCTCCGAATAGCGCCCTTCCCCTTGCCCGGCGTT
AATGATTTGCCCAAACAGGTCGCTGAAATGCGGCTGGTGCGCTTCATCCGGGCGAAAGAACCCCGTATTG
GCAAATATTGACGGCCAGTTAAGCCATTCATGCCAGTAGGCGCGCGGACGAAAGTAAACCCACTGGTGAT
ACCATTCGCGAGCCTCCGGATGACGACCGTAGTGATGAATCTCTCCTGGCGGGAACAGCAAAATATCACC
CGGTCGGCAAACAAATTCTCGTCCCTGATTTTTCACCACCCCCTGACCGCGAATGGTGAGATTGAGAATA
TAACCTTTCATTCCCAGCGGTCGGTCGATAAAAAAATCGAGATAACCGTTGGCCTCAATCGGCGTTAAAC
CCGCCACCAGATGGGCATTAAACGAGTATCCCGGCAGCAGGGGATCATTTTGCGCTTCAGCCATACTTTT
CATACTCCCGCCATTCAGAGAAGAAACCAATTGTCCATATTGCATCAGACATTGCCGTCACTGCGTCTTT
TACTGGCTCTTCTCGCTAACCAAACCGGTAACCCCGCTTATTAAAAGCATTCTGTAACAAAGCGGGACCA
AAGCCATGACAAAAACGCGTAACAAAAGTGTCTATAATCACGGCAGAAAAGTCCACATTGATTATTTGCA
CGGCGTCACACTTTGCTATGCCATAGCATTTTTATCCATAAGATTAGCGGATCCTACCTGACGCTTTTTA
TCGCAACTCTCTACTGTTTCTCCATACCCGTTTTTTTGGGCTAGCGAATTCGAGCTCAAGGCCAGGATGG
TGAGCAAGGGCGAGGAGCTGTTCACCGGGGTGGTGCCCATCCTGGTCGAGCTGGACGGCGACGTAAACGG
CCACAAGTTCAGCGTGTCCGGCGAGGGCGAGGGCGATGCCACCTACGGCAAGCTGACCCTGAAGTTCATC
TGCACCACCGGCAAGCTGCCCGTGCCCTGGCCCACCCTCGTGACCACCCTGACCTACGGCGTGCAGTGCT
TCAGCCGCTACCCCGACCACATGAAGCAGCACGACTTCTTCAAGTCCGCCATGCCCGAAGGCTACGTCCA
GGAGCGCACCATCTTCTTCAAGGACGACGGCAACTACAAGACCCGCGCCGAGGTGAAGTTCGAGGGCGAC
ACCCTGGTGAACCGCATCGAGCTGAAGGGCATCGACTTCAAGGAGGACGGCAACATCCTGGGGCACAAGC
TGGAGTACAACTACAACAGCCACAACGTCTATATCATGGCCGACAAGCAGAAGAACGGCATCAAGGTGAA
CTTCAAGATCCGCCACAACATCGAGGACGGCAGCGTGCAGCTCGCCGACCACTACCAGCAGAACACCCCC
ATCGGCGACGGCCCCGTGCTGCTGCCCGACAACCACTACCTGAGCACCCAGTCCGCCCTGAGCAAAGACC
CCAACGAGAAGCGCGATCACATGGTCCTGCTGGAGTTCGTGACCGCCGCCGGGATCACTCTCGGCATGGA
CGAGCTGTACAAGTAAAAGCTTGGCTGTTTTGGCGGATGAGAGAAGATTTTCAGCCTGATACAGATTAAA
TCAGAACGCAGAAGCGGTCTGATAAAACAGAATTTGCCTGGCGGCAGTAGCGCGGTGGTCCCACCTGACC
CCATGCCGAACTCAGAAGTGAAACGCCGTAGCGCCGATGGTAGTGTGGGGTCTCCCCATGCGAGAGTAGG
GAACTGCCAGGCATCAAATAAAACGAAAGGCTCAGTCGAAAGACTGGGCCTTTCGTTTTATCTGTTGTTT
GTCGGTGAACGCTCTCCTGAGTAGGACAAATCCGCCGGGAGCGGATTTGAACGTTGCGAAGCAACGGCCC
GGAGGGTGGCGGGCAGGACGCCCGCCATAAACTGCCAGGCATCAAATTAAGCAGAAGGCCATCCTGACGG
ATGGCCTTTTTGCGTTTCTACAAACTCTTTTGTTTATTTTTCTAAATACATTCAAATATGTATCCGCTCA
TGAGACAATAACCCTGATAAATGCTTCAATAATATTGAAAAAGGAAGAGTATGAGTATTCAACATTTCCG
TGTCGCCCTTATTCCCTTTTTTGCGGCATTTTGCCTTCCTGTTTTTGCTCACCCAGAAACGCTGGTGAAA
GTAAAAGATGCTGAAGATCAGTTGGGGCAAACTATTAACTGGCGAACTACTTACTCTAGCTTCCCGGCAA
CAATTAATAGACTGGATGGAGGCGGATAAAGTTGCAGGACCACTTCTGCGCTCGGCCCTTCCGGCTGGCT
GGTTTATTGCTGATAAATCTGGAGCCGGTGAGCGTGGGTCTCGCGGTATCATTGCAGCACTGGGGCCAGA
TGGTAAGCCCTCCCGTATCGTAGTTATCTACACGACGGGGAGTCAGGCAACTATGGATGAACGAAATAGA
CAGATCGCTGAGATAGGTGCCTCACTGATTAAGCATTGGTAACTGTCAGACCAAGTTTACTCATATATAC
TTTAGATTGATT
[125 nt withheld, positions 3023-3147]
C
[141 nt withheld, positions 3149-3289]
CCTTTGACGTTGGAGTCCACGTTCTTTAATAGTGGACTCTTGTTCCAAACTTGAACAACACTCAACCCTA
TCTCGGGCTATTCTTTTGATTTATAAGGGATTTTGCCGATTTCGGCCTATTGGTTAAAAAATGAGCTGAT
TTAACAAAAATTTAACGCGAATTTTAACAAAATATTAACGTTTACAATTTAAAAGGATCTAGGTGAAGAT
CCTTTTTGATAATCTCATGACCAAAATCCCTTAACGTGAGTTTTCGTTCCACTGAGCGTCAGACCCCGTA
GAAAAGATCAAAGGATCTTCTTGAGATCCTTTTTTTCTGCGCGTAATCTGCTGCTTGCAAACAAAAAAAC
CACCGCTACCAGCGGTGGTTTGTTTGCCGGATCAAGAGCTACCAACTCTTTTTCCGAAGGTAACTGGCTT
CAGCAGAGCGCAGATACCAAATACTGTCCTTCTAGTGTAGCCGTAGTTAGGCCACCACTTCAAGAACTCT
GTAGCACCGCCTACATACCTCGCTCTGCTAATCCTGTTACCAGTCAGGCATTTGAGAAGCACACGGTCAC
ACTGCTTCCGGTAGTCAATAAACCGGTAAACCAGCAATAGACATAAGCGGCTATTTAACGACCCTGCCCT
GAACCGACGACCGGGTCGAATTTGCTTTCGAATTTCTGCCATTCATCCGCTTATTATCACTTATTCAGGC
GTAGCACCAGGCGTTTAAGGGCACCAATAACTGCCTTAAAAAAATTATTCTTTAACATACAGACACATAC
CTTCTTTCAGACCACCGGAGATGTTCATTTCACCAGTCTGCGTCGGAAACAGGTGTTCTTCGGAACAGAT
GATTTCCTTGCCATCTTCCAGGGTGATTTTGTAAGACTTTTTTTTAGATTTCGGGAAGACGTTCAGAACT
TCGTTGTAACCCGTGTTGCTCAGTACCAGATCACCGACCTGGATGTTGGAAATTTCCTTCATACCCTGCG
GGGTCTGAACCTGGGTTTTCAGATCCAAGCAGTAACCAGACTCAATAAACCCTTTAGGGAAATAGGCCAG
GTTTTCACCGTAACACGCCACATCTTGCGAATATATGTGTAGAAACTGCCGGAAATCGTCGTGGTATTCA
CTCCAGAGCGATGAAAACGTTTCAGTTTGCTCATGGAAAACGGTGTAACAAGGGTGAACACTATCCCATA
TCACCAGCTCACCGTCTTTCATTGCCATACGGAATTCCGGATGAGCATTCATCAGGCGGGCAAGAATGTG
AATAAAGGCCGGATAAAACTTGTGCTTATTTTTCTTTACGGTCTTTAAAAAGGCCGTAATATCCAGCTGA
ACGGTCTGGTTATAGGTACATTGAGCAACTGACTGAAATGCCTCAAAATGTTCTTTACGATGCCATTGGG
ATATATCAACGGTGGTATATCCAGTGATTTTTTTCTCCATTTTAGCTTCCTTAGCTCCTGAAAATCTCGA
TAACTCAAAAAATACGCCCGGTAGTGATCTTATTTCATTATGGTGAAAGTTGGAACCTCTTACGTGCCGA
TCAACGTCTCATTTTCGCCAAAAGTTGGCCCAGGGCTTCCCGGTATCAACAGGGACACCAGGATTTATTT
ATTCTGCGAAGTGATCTTCCGTCACAGGTATTTATTCGGCGCAAAGTGCGTCGGGTGATGCTGCCAACTT
ACTGATTTAGTGTATGATGGTGTTTTTGAGGTGCTCCAGTGGCTTCTGTTTCTATCAGCTGTCCCTCCTG
TTCAGCTACTGACGGGGTGGTGCGTAACGGCAAAAGCACCGCCGGACATCAGCGCTAGCGGAGTGTATAC
TGGCTTACTATGTTGGCACTGATGAGGGTGTCAGTGAAGTGCTTCATGTGGCAGGAGAAAAAAGGCTGCA
CCGGTGCGTCAGCAGAATATGTGATACAGGATATATTCCGCTTCCTCGCTCACTGACTCGCTACGCTCGG
TCGTTCGACTGCGGCGAGCGGAAATGGCTTACGAACGGGGCGGAGATTTCCTGGAAGATGCCAGGAAGAT
ACTTAACAGGGAAGTGAGAGGGCCGCGGCAAAGCCGTTTTTCCATAGGCTCCGCCCCCCTGACAAGCATC
ACGAAATCTGACGCTCAAATCAGTGGTGGCGAAACCCGACAGGACTATAAAGATACCAGGCGTTTCCCCC
TGGCGGCTCCCTCGTGCGCTCTCCTGTTCCTGCCTTTCGGTTTACCGGTGTCATTCCGCTGTTATGGCCG
CGTTTGTCTCATTCCACGCCTGACACTCAGTTCCGGGTAGGCAGTTCGCTCCAAGCTGGACTGTATGCAC
GAACCCCCCGTTCAGTCCGACCGCTGCGCCTTATCCGGTAACTATCGTCTTGAGTCCAACCCGGAAAGAC
ATGCAAAAGCACCACTGGCAGCAGCCACTGGTAATTGATTTAGAGGAGTTAGTCTTGAAGTCATGCGCCG
GTTAAGGCTAAACTGAAAGGACAAGTTTTGGTGACTGCGCTCCTCCAAGCCAGTTACCTCGGTTCAAAGA
GTTGGTAGCTCAGAGAACCTTCGAAAAACCGCCCTGCAAGGCGGTTTTTTCGTTTTCAGAGCAAGAGATT
ACGCGCAGACCAAAACGATCTCAAGAAGATCATCTTATTAATCAGATAAAATATTTGCTCATGAGCCCGA
AGTGGCGAGCCCGATCTTCCCCATCGGTGATGTCGGCGATATAGGCGCCAGCAACCGCACCTGTGGCGCC
GGTGATGCCGGCCACGATGCGTCCGGCGTAGAGGATCTGCTCATGTTTGACAGCTTATC
