Features (pLannotate 1.2.2; 15 found; start..end, strand, type, name):
      3..20      +  promoter       tet promoter (fragment): E. coli promoter for tetracycline efflux protein gene
     16..117     -  CDS            yciV (fragment): RNAAM_ECOLI - Also known as trpH From Escherichia coli (strain K12).
    193..222     +  promoter       trc promoter: strong E. coli promoter; hybrid between the trp and lac UV5 promoters
    230..246     +  protein_bind   lac operator: The lac repressor binds to the lac operator to inhibit transcription in E. coli. This inhibition can be relieved by adding lactose or isopropyl-β-D-thiogalactopyranoside (IPTG). lac repressor encoded by lacI
    276..983     +  CDS            mRuby3: mRuby3 is a basic (constitutively fluorescent) red fluorescent protein published in 2016, derived from Entacmaea quadricolor. It has low acid sensitivity.
   1076..1191    +  ncRNA          5S rRNA: Accession: RF00001 - 5S ribosomal RNA
   1195..1281    +  terminator     rrnB T1 terminator: Escherichia coli rrnB; transcription terminator T1 from the E. coli rrnB gene
   1373..1400    +  terminator     rrnB T2 terminator: transcription terminator T2 from the E. coli rrnB gene
   1420..1511    +  promoter       AmpR promoter: bla
   1632..1871    +  CDS            CmR (fragment): chloramphenicol acetyltransferase; cat; confers resistance to chloramphenicol
   2042..2630    +  rep_origin     ori: high-copy-number ColE1/pMB1/pBR322/pUC origin of replication
   2816..2956    -  misc_feature   bom: basis of mobility region from pBR322
   3058..3098    -  CDS            rop (fragment): Rop protein, which maintains plasmids at low copy number; rop
   3142..3219    +  promoter       lacIq promoter: lacI (mutant); In the lacIq allele, a single base change in the promoter boosts expression of the lacI gene about 10-fold.
   3220..4302    +  CDS            lacI: lac repressor; lacI; The lac repressor binds to the lac operator to inhibit transcription in E. coli. This inhibition can be relieved by adding lactose or isopropyl-β-D-thiogalactopyranoside (IPTG).
>Addgene plasmid #134312 | pSiMPlc_N + pSiMPlc_C | depositor full sequence | sequence record 259616 | pSiMPlc_C
GTTTGACAGCTTATCATCGACTGCACGGTGCACCAATGCTTCTGGCGTCAGGCAGCCATCGGAAGCTGTG
GTATGGCTGTGCAGGTCGTAAATCACTGCATAATTCGTGTCGCTCAAGGCGCACTCCCGTTCTGGATAAT
GTTTTTTGCGCCGACATCATAACGGTTCTGGCAAATATTCTGAAATGAGCTGTTGACAATTAATCATCCG
GCTCGTATAATGTGTGGAATTGTGAGCGGATAACAATTTCACACAGGAAACAGACCATGGAATTCGTGTC
TAAGGGCGAAGAGCTGATCAAGGAAAATATGCGTATGAAGGTGGTCATGGAAGGTTCGGTCAACGGCCAC
CAATTCAAATGCACAGGTGAAGGAGAAGGCAGACCGTACGAGGGAGTGCAAACCATGAGGATCAAAGTCA
TCGAGGGAGGACCCCTGCCATTTGCCTTTGACATTCTTGCCACGTCGTTCATGTATGGCAGCCGTACCTT
TATCAAGTACCCGGCCGACATCCCTGATTTCTTTAAACAGTCCTTTCCTGAGGGTTTTACTTGGGAAAGA
GTTACGAGATACGAAGATGGTGGAGTCGTCACCGTCACGCAGGACACCAGCCTTGAGGATGGCGAGCTCG
TCTACAACGTCAAGGTCAGAGGGGTAAACTTTCCCTCCAATGGTCCCGTGATGCAGAAGAAGACCAAGGG
TTGGGAGCCTAATACAGAGATGATGTATCCAGCAGATGGTGGTCTGAGAGGATACACTGACATCGCACTG
AAAGTTGATGGTGGTGGCCATCTGCACTGCAACTTCGTGACAACTTACAGGTCAAAAAAGACCGTCGGGA
ACATCAAGATGCCCGGTGTCCATGCCGTTGATCACCGCCTGGAAAGGATCGAGGAGAGTGACAATGAAAC
CTACGTAGTGCAAAGAGAAGTGGCAGTTGCCAAATACAGCAACCTTGGTGGTGGCATGGACGAGCTGTAC
AAGTAAAAGCTTGGCTGTTTTGGCGGATGAGAGAAGATTTTCAGCCTGATACAGATTAAATCAGAACGCA
GAAGCGGTCTGATAAAACAGAATTTGCCTGGCGGCAGTAGCGCGGTGGTCCCACCTGACCCCATGCCGAA
CTCAGAAGTGAAACGCCGTAGCGCCGATGGTAGTGTGGGGTCTCCCCATGCGAGAGTAGGGAACTGCCAG
GCATCAAATAAAACGAAAGGCTCAGTCGAAAGACTGGGCCTTTCGTTTTATCTGTTGTTTGTCGGTGAAC
GCTCTCCTGAGTAGGACAAATCCGCCGGGAGCGGATTTGAACGTTGCGAAGCAACGGCCCGGAGGGTGGC
GGGCAGGACGCCCGCCATAAACTGCCAGGCATCAAATTAAGCAGAAGGCCATCCTGACGGATGGCCTTTT
TGCGTTTCTACAAACTCTTTTTGTTTATTTTTCTAAATACATTCAAATATGTATCCGCTCATGAGACAAT
AACCCTGATAAATGCTTCAATAATATTGAAAAAGGAAGAGTATGATGCTGAAAAAAATCCTGAAAATCGA
AGAGCTGGATGAACGTGAACTGATCGATATTGAGGTGTCCGGTAACCACCTGTTTTACGCTAACGATATT
CTGACCCACAACTCTTCTTCTAATATGTTTTTCGTCTCAGCCAATCCCTGGGTGAGTTTCACCAGTTTTG
ATTTAAACGTGGCCAATATGGACAACTTCTTCGCCCCCGTTTTCACCATGGGCAAATATTATACGCAAGG
CGACAAGGTGCTGATGCCGCTGGCGATTCAGGTTCATCATGCCGTCTGTGATGGCTTCCATGTCGGCAGA
ATGCTTAATGAATTACAACAGTACTGCGATGAGTGGCAGGGCGGGGCGTAACTGTCAGACCAAGTTTACT
CATATATACTTTAGATTGATTTAAAACTTCATTTTTAATTTAAAAGGATCTAGGTGAAGATCCTTTTTGA
TAATCTCATGACCAAAATCCCTTAACGTGAGTTTTCGTTCCACTGAGCGTCAGACCCCGTAGAAAAGATC
AAAGGATCTTCTTGAGATCCTTTTTTTCTGCGCGTAATCTGCTGCTTGCAAACAAAAAAACCACCGCTAC
CAGCGGTGGTTTGTTTGCCGGATCAAGAGCTACCAACTCTTTTTCCGAAGGTAACTGGCTTCAGCAGAGC
GCAGATACCAAATACTGTCCTTCTAGTGTAGCCGTAGTTAGGCCACCACTTCAAGAACTCTGTAGCACCG
CCTACATACCTCGCTCTGCTAATCCTGTTACCAGTGGCTGCTGCCAGTGGCGATAAGTCGTGTCTTACCG
GGTTGGACTCAAGACGATAGTTACCGGATAAGGCGCAGCGGTCGGGCTGAACGGGGGGTTCGTGCACACA
GCCCAGCTTGGAGCGAACGACCTACACCGAACTGAGATACCTACAGCGTGAGCTATGAGAAAGCGCCACG
CTTCCCGAAGGGAGAAAGGCGGACAGGTATCCGGTAAGCGGCAGGGTCGGAACAGGAGAGCGCACGAGGG
AGCTTCCAGGGGGAAACGCCTGGTATCTTTATAGTCCTGTCGGGTTTCGCCACCTCTGACTTGAGCGTCG
ATTTTTGTGATGCTCGTCAGGGGGGCGGAGCCTATGGAAAAACGCCAGCAACGCGGCCTTTTTACGGTTC
CTGGCCTTTTGCTGGCCTTTTGCTCACATGTTCTTTCCTGCGTTATCCCCTGATTCTGTGGATAACCGTA
TTACCGCCTTTGAGTGAGCTGATACCGCTCGCCGCAGCCGAACGACCGAGCGCAGCGAGTCAGTGAGCGA
GGAAGCGGAAGAGCGCCTGATGCGGTATTTTCTCCTTACGCATCTGTGCGGTATTTCACACCGCATATGG
TGCACTCTCAGTACAATCTGCTCTGATGCCGCATAGTTAAGCCAGTATACACTCCGCTATCGCTACGTGA
CTGGGTCATGGCTGCGCCCCGACACCCGCCAACACCCGCTGACGCGCCCTGACGGGCTTGTCTGCTCCCG
GCATCCGCTTACAGACAAGCTGTGACCGTCTCCGGGAGCTGCATGTGTCAGAGGTTTTCACCGTCATCAC
CGAAACGCGCGAGGCAGCAGATCAATTCGCGCGCGAAGGCGAAGCGGCATGCATTTACGTTGACACCATC
GAATGGTGCAAAACCTTTCGCGGTATGGCATGATAGCGCCCGGAAGAGAGTCAATTCAGGGTGGTGAATG
TGAAACCAGTAACGTTATACGATGTCGCAGAGTATGCCGGTGTCTCTTATCAGACCGTTTCCCGCGTGGT
GAACCAGGCCAGCCACGTTTCTGCGAAAACGCGGGAAAAAGTGGAAGCGGCGATGGCGGAGCTGAATTAC
ATTCCCAACCGCGTGGCACAACAACTGGCGGGCAAACAGTCGTTGCTGATTGGCGTTGCCACCTCCAGTC
TGGCCCTGCACGCGCCGTCGCAAATTGTCGCGGCGATTAAATCTCGCGCCGATCAACTGGGTGCCAGCGT
GGTGGTGTCGATGGTAGAACGAAGCGGCGTCGAAGCCTGTAAAGCGGCGGTGCACAATCTTCTCGCGCAA
CGCGTCAGTGGGCTGATCATTAACTATCCGCTGGATGACCAGGATGCCATTGCTGTGGAAGCTGCCTGCA
CTAATGTTCCGGCGTTATTTCTTGATGTCTCTGACCAGACACCCATCAACAGTATTATTTTCTCCCATGA
AGACGGTACGCGACTGGGCGTGGAGCATCTGGTCGCATTGGGTCACCAGCAAATCGCGCTGTTAGCGGGC
CCATTAAGTTCTGTCTCGGCGCGTCTGCGTCTGGCTGGCTGGCATAAATATCTCACTCGCAATCAAATTC
AGCCGATAGCGGAACGGGAAGGCGACTGGAGTGCCATGTCCGGTTTTCAACAAACCATGCAAATGCTGAA
TGAGGGCATCGTTCCCACTGCGATGCTGGTTGCCAACGATCAGATGGCGCTGGGCGCAATGCGCGCCATT
ACCGAGTCCGGGCTGCGCGTTGGTGCGGATATCTCGGTAGTGGGATACGACGATACCGAAGACAGCTCAT
GTTATATCCCGCCGTCAACCACCATCAAACAGGATTTTCGCCTGCTGGGGCAAACCAGCGTGGACCGCTT
GCTGCAACTCTCTCAGGGCCAGGCGGTGAAGGGCAATCAGCTGTTGCCCGTCTCACTGGTGAAAAGAAAA
ACCACCCTGGCGCCCAATACGCAAACCGCCTCTCCCCGCGCGTTGGCCGATTCATTAATGCAGCTGGCAC
GACAGGTTTCCCGACTGGAAAGCGGGCAGTGAGCGCAACGCAATTAATGTGAGTTAGCGCGAATTGATCT
G
