Features (pLannotate 1.2.2; 15 found; start..end, strand, type, name):
      3..20      +  promoter       tet promoter (fragment): E. coli promoter for tetracycline efflux protein gene
     16..117     -  CDS            yciV (fragment): RNAAM_ECOLI - Also known as trpH From Escherichia coli (strain K12).
    193..222     +  promoter       trc promoter: strong E. coli promoter; hybrid between the trp and lac UV5 promoters
    230..246     +  protein_bind   lac operator: The lac repressor binds to the lac operator to inhibit transcription in E. coli. This inhibition can be relieved by adding lactose or isopropyl-β-D-thiogalactopyranoside (IPTG). lac repressor encoded by lacI
    276..983     +  CDS            mRuby3: mRuby3 is a basic (constitutively fluorescent) red fluorescent protein published in 2016, derived from Entacmaea quadricolor. It has low acid sensitivity.
   1076..1191    +  ncRNA          5S rRNA: Accession: RF00001 - 5S ribosomal RNA
   1195..1281    +  terminator     rrnB T1 terminator: Escherichia coli rrnB; transcription terminator T1 from the E. coli rrnB gene
   1373..1400    +  terminator     rrnB T2 terminator: transcription terminator T2 from the E. coli rrnB gene
   1419..1510    +  promoter       AmpR promoter: bla
   1631..1870    +  CDS            CmR (fragment): chloramphenicol acetyltransferase; cat; confers resistance to chloramphenicol
   2041..2629    +  rep_origin     ori: high-copy-number ColE1/pMB1/pBR322/pUC origin of replication
   2815..2955    -  misc_feature   bom: basis of mobility region from pBR322
   3057..3097    -  CDS            rop (fragment): Rop protein, which maintains plasmids at low copy number; rop
   3141..3218    +  promoter       lacIq promoter: lacI (mutant); In the lacIq allele, a single base change in the promoter boosts expression of the lacI gene about 10-fold.
   3219..4301    +  CDS            lacI: lac repressor; lacI; The lac repressor binds to the lac operator to inhibit transcription in E. coli. This inhibition can be relieved by adding lactose or isopropyl-β-D-thiogalactopyranoside (IPTG).
>Addgene plasmid #134312 | pSiMPlc_N + pSiMPlc_C | addgene full sequence | sequence record 272560 | Addgene NGS Result - pSiMPlc_C
GTTTGACAGCTTATCATCGACTGCACGGTGCACCAATGCTTCTGGCGTCAGGCAGCCATCGGAAGCTGTG
GTATGGCTGTGCAGGTCGTAAATCACTGCATAATTCGTGTCGCTCAAGGCGCACTCCCGTTCTGGATAAT
GTTTTTTGCGCCGACATCATAACGGTTCTGGCAAATATTCTGAAATGAGCTGTTGACAATTAATCATCCG
GCTCGTATAATGTGTGGAATTGTGAGCGGATAACAATTTCACACAGGAAACAGACCATGGAATTCGTGTC
TAAGGGCGAAGAGCTGATCAAGGAAAATATGCGTATGAAGGTGGTCATGGAAGGTTCGGTCAACGGCCAC
CAATTCAAATGCACAGGTGAAGGAGAAGGCAGACCGTACGAGGGAGTGCAAACCATGAGGATCAAAGTCA
TCGAGGGAGGACCCCTGCCATTTGCCTTTGACATTCTTGCCACGTCGTTCATGTATGGCAGCCGTACCTT
TATCAAGTACCCGGCCGACATCCCTGATTTCTTTAAACAGTCCTTTCCTGAGGGTTTTACTTGGGAAAGA
GTTACGAGATACGAAGATGGTGGAGTCGTCACCGTCACGCAGGACACCAGCCTTGAGGATGGCGAGCTCG
TCTACAACGTCAAGGTCAGAGGGGTAAACTTTCCCTCCAATGGTCCCGTGATGCAGAAGAAGACCAAGGG
TTGGGAGCCTAATACAGAGATGATGTATCCAGCAGATGGTGGTCTGAGAGGATACACTGACATCGCACTG
AAAGTTGATGGTGGTGGCCATCTGCACTGCAACTTCGTGACAACTTACAGGTCAAAAAAGACCGTCGGGA
ACATCAAGATGCCCGGTGTCCATGCCGTTGATCACCGCCTGGAAAGGATCGAGGAGAGTGACAATGAAAC
CTACGTAGTGCAAAGAGAAGTGGCAGTTGCCAAATACAGCAACCTTGGTGGTGGCATGGACGAGCTGTAC
AAGTAAAAGCTTGGCTGTTTTGGCGGATGAGAGAAGATTTTCAGCCTGATACAGATTAAATCAGAACGCA
GAAGCGGTCTGATAAAACAGAATTTGCCTGGCGGCAGTAGCGCGGTGGTCCCACCTGACCCCATGCCGAA
CTCAGAAGTGAAACGCCGTAGCGCCGATGGTAGTGTGGGGTCTCCCCATGCGAGAGTAGGGAACTGCCAG
GCATCAAATAAAACGAAAGGCTCAGTCGAAAGACTGGGCCTTTCGTTTTATCTGTTGTTTGTCGGTGAAC
GCTCTCCTGAGTAGGACAAATCCGCCGGGAGCGGATTTGAACGTTGCGAAGCAACGGCCCGGAGGGTGGC
GGGCAGGACGCCCGCCATAAACTGCCAGGCATCAAATTAAGCAGAAGGCCATCCTGACGGATGGCCTTTT
TGCGTTTCTACAAACTCTTTTGTTTATTTTTCTAAATACATTCAAATATGTATCCGCTCATGAGACAATA
ACCCTGATAAATGCTTCAATAATATTGAAAAAGGAAGAGTATGATGCTGAAAAAAATCCTGAAAATCGAA
GAGCTGGATGAACGTGAACTGATCGATATTGAGGTGTCCGGTAACCACCTGTTTTACGCTAACGATATTC
TGACCCACAACTCTTCTTCTAATATGTTTTTCGTCTCAGCCAATCCCTGGGTGAGTTTCACCAGTTTTGA
TTTAAACGTGGCCAATATGGACAACTTCTTCGCCCCCGTTTTCACCATGGGCAAATATTATACGCAAGGC
GACAAGGTGCTGATGCCGCTGGCGATTCAGGTTCATCATGCCGTTTGTGATGGCTTCCATGTCGGCAGAA
TGCTTAATGAATTACAACAGTACTGCGATGAGTGGCAGGGCGGGGCGTAACTGTCAGACCAAGTTTACTC
ATATATACTTTAGATTGATTTAAAACTTCATTTTTAATTTAAAAGGATCTAGGTGAAGATCCTTTTTGAT
AATCTCATGACCAAAATCCCTTAACGTGAGTTTTCGTTCCACTGAGCGTCAGACCCCGTAGAAAAGATCA
AAGGATCTTCTTGAGATCCTTTTTTTCTGCGCGTAATCTGCTGCTTGCAAACAAAAAAACCACCGCTACC
AGCGGTGGTTTGTTTGCCGGATCAAGAGCTACCAACTCTTTTTCCGAAGGTAACTGGCTTCAGCAGAGCG
CAGATACCAAATACTGTCCTTCTAGTGTAGCCGTAGTTAGGCCACCACTTCAAGAACTCTGTAGCACCGC
CTACATACCTCGCTCTGCTAATCCTGTTACCAGTGGCTGCTGCCAGTGGCGATAAGTCGTGTCTTACCGG
GTTGGACTCAAGACGATAGTTACCGGATAAGGCGCAGCGGTCGGGCTGAACGGGGGGTTCGTGCACACAG
CCCAGCTTGGAGCGAACGACCTACACCGAACTGAGATACCTACAGCGTGAGCTATGAGAAAGCGCCACGC
TTCCCGAAGGGAGAAAGGCGGACAGGTATCCGGTAAGCGGCAGGGTCGGAACAGGAGAGCGCACGAGGGA
GCTTCCAGGGGGAAACGCCTGGTATCTTTATAGTCCTGTCGGGTTTCGCCACCTCTGACTTGAGCGTCGA
TTTTTGTGATGCTCGTCAGGGGGGCGGAGCCTATGGAAAAACGCCAGCAACGCGGCCTTTTTACGGTTCC
TGGCCTTTTGCTGGCCTTTTGCTCACATGTTCTTTCCTGCGTTATCCCCTGATTCTGTGGATAACCGTAT
TACCGCCTTTGAGTGAGCTGATACCGCTCGCCGCAGCCGAACGACCGAGCGCAGCGAGTCAGTGAGCGAG
GAAGCGGAAGAGCGCCTGATGCGGTATTTTCTCCTTACGCATCTGTGCGGTATTTCACACCGCATATGGT
GCACTCTCAGTACAATCTGCTCTGATGCCGCATAGTTAAGCCAGTATACACTCCGCTATCGCTACGTGAC
TGGGTCATGGCTGCGCCCCGACACCCGCCAACACCCGCTGACGCGCCCTGACGGGCTTGTCTGCTCCCGG
CATCCGCTTACAGACAAGCTGTGACCGTCTCCGGGAGCTGCATGTGTCAGAGGTTTTCACCGTCATCACC
GAAACGCGCGAGGCAGCAGATCAATTCGCGCGCGAAGGCGAAGCGGCATGCATTTACGTTGACACCATCG
AATGGTGCAAAACCTTTCGCGGTATGGCATGATAGCGCCCGGAAGAGAGTCAATTCAGGGTGGTGAATGT
GAAACCAGTAACGTTATACGATGTCGCAGAGTATGCCGGTGTCTCTTATCAGACCGTTTCCCGCGTGGTG
AACCAGGCCAGCCACGTTTCTGCGAAAACGCGGGAAAAAGTGGAAGCGGCGATGGCGGAGCTGAATTACA
TTCCCAACCGCGTGGCACAACAACTGGCGGGCAAACAGTCGTTGCTGATTGGCGTTGCCACCTCCAGTCT
GGCCCTGCACGCGCCGTCGCAAATTGTCGCGGCGATTAAATCTCGCGCCGATCAACTGGGTGCCAGCGTG
GTGGTGTCGATGGTAGAACGAAGCGGCGTCGAAGCCTGTAAAGCGGCGGTGCACAATCTTCTCGCGCAAC
GCGTCAGTGGGCTGATCATTAACTATCCGCTGGATGACCAGGATGCCATTGCTGTGGAAGCTGCCTGCAC
TAATGTTCCGGCGTTATTTCTTGATGTCTCTGACCAGACACCCATCAACAGTATTATTTTCTCCCATGAA
GACGGTACGCGACTGGGCGTGGAGCATCTGGTCGCATTGGGTCACCAGCAAATCGCGCTGTTAGCGGGCC
CATTAAGTTCTGTCTCGGCGCGTCTGCGTCTGGCTGGCTGGCATAAATATCTCACTCGCAATCAAATTCA
GCCGATAGCGGAACGGGAAGGCGACTGGAGTGCCATGTCCGGTTTTCAACAAACCATGCAAATGCTGAAT
GAGGGCATCGTTCCCACTGCGATGCTGGTTGCCAACGATCAGATGGCGCTGGGCGCAATGCGCGCCATTA
CCGAGTCCGGGCTGCGCGTTGGTGCGGATATCTCGGTAGTGGGATACGACGATACCGAAGACAGCTCATG
TTATATCCCGCCGTTAACCACCATCAAACAGGATTTTCGCCTGCTGGGGCAAACCAGCGTGGACCGCTTG
CTGCAACTCTCTCAGGGCCAGGCGGTGAAGGGCAATCAGCTGTTGCCCGTCTCACTGGTGAAAAGAAAAA
CCACCCTGGCGCCCAATACGCAAACCGCCTCTCCCCGCGCGTTGGCCGATTCATTAATGCAGCTGGCACG
ACAGGTTTCCCGACTGGAAAGCGGGCAGTGAGCGCAACGCAATTAATGTAAGTTAGCGCGAATTGATCTG
