>Addgene plasmid #134312 | pSiMPlc_N + pSiMPlc_C | depositor partial sequence | sequence record 258140 | cmR_gp41-1 N-intein
ATGGAGAAAAAAATCACTGGATATACCACCGTTGATATATCCCAATGGCATCGTAAAGAACATTTTGAGG
CATTTCAGTCAGTTGCTCAATGTACCTATAACCAGACCGTTCAGCTGGATATTACGGCCTTTTTAAAGAC
CGTAAAGAAAAATAAGCACAAGTTTTATCCGGCCTTTATTCACATTCTTGCCCGCCTGATGAATGCTCAT
CCGGAATTCCGTATGGCAATGAAAGACGGTGAGCTGGTGATATGGGATAGTGTTCACCCTTGTTACACCG
TTTTCCATGAGCAAACTGAAACGTTTTCATCGCTCTGGAGTGAATACCACGACGATTTCCGGCAGTTTCT
ACACATATATTCGCAAGATGTGGCGTGTTACGGTGAAAACCTGGCCTATTTCCCTAAAGGGTTTATTGAG
TCTGGTTACTGCTTGGATCTGAAAACCCAGGTTCAGACCCCGCAGGGTATGAAGGAAATTTCCAACATCC
AGGTCGGTGATCTGGTACTGAGCAACACGGGTTACAACGAAGTTCTGAACGTCTTCCCGAAATCTAAAAA
AAAGTCTTACAAAATCACCCTGGAAGATGGCAAGGAAATCATCTGTTCCGAAGAACACCTGTTTCCGACG
CAGACTGGTGAAATGAACATCTCCGGTGGTCTGAAAGAAGGTATGTGTCTGTATGTTAAAGAATAA
