>Addgene plasmid #134312 | pSiMPlc_N + pSiMPlc_C | depositor partial sequence | sequence record 258620 | cmR_gp41-1 C-intein
ATGATGCTGAAAAAAATCCTGAAAATCGAAGAGCTGGATGAACGTGAACTGATCGATATTGAGGTGTCCG
GTAACCACCTGTTTTACGCTAACGATATTCTGACCCACAACTCTTCTTCTAATATGTTTTTCGTCTCAGC
CAATCCCTGGGTGAGTTTCACCAGTTTTGATTTAAACGTGGCCAATATGGACAACTTCTTCGCCCCCGTT
TTCACCATGGGCAAATATTATACGCAAGGCGACAAGGTGCTGATGCCGCTGGCGATTCAGGTTCATCATG
CCGTTTGTGATGGCTTCCATGTCGGCAGAATGCTTAATGAATTACAACAGTACTGCGATGAGTGGCAGGG
CGGGGCGTAA
