>Addgene plasmid #134312 | pSiMPlc_N + pSiMPlc_C | addgene partial sequence | sequence record 272559 | Addgene NGS Result  - pSiMPlc_N
ATCGATGCATAATGTGCCTGTCAAATGGACGAAGCAGGGATTCTGCAAACCCTATGCTACTCCGTCAAGC
CGTCAATTGTCTGATTCGTTACCAATTATGACAACTTGACGGCTACATCATTCACTTTTTCTTCACAACC
GGCACGGAACTCGCTCGGGCTGGCCCCGGTGCATTTTTTAAATACCCGCGAGAAATAGAGTTGATCGTCA
AAACCAACATTGCGACCGACGGTGGCGATAGGCATCCGGGTGGTGCTCAAAAGCAGCTTCGCCTGGCTGA
TACGTTGGTCCTCGCGCCAGCTTAAGACGCTAATCCCTAACTGCTGGCGGAAAAGATGTGACAGACGCGA
CGGCGACAAGCAAACATGCTGTGCGACGCTGGCGATATCAAAATTGCTGTCTGCCAGGTGATCGCTGATG
TACTGACAAGCCTCGCGTACCCGATTATCCATCGGTGGATGGAGCGACTCGTTAATCGCTTCCATGCGCC
GCAGTAACAATTGCTCAAGCAGATTTATCGCCAGCAGCTCCGAATAGCGCCCTTCCCCTTGCCCGGCGTT
AATGATTTGCCCAAACAGGTCGCTGAAATGCGGCTGGTGCGCTTCATCCGGGCGAAAGAACCCCGTATTG
GCAAATATTGACGGCCAGTTAAGCCATTCATGCCAGTAGGCGCGCGGACGAAAGTAAACCCACTGGTGAT
ACCATTCGCGAGCCTCCGGATGACGACCGTAGTGATGAATCTCTCCTGGCGGGAACAGCAAAATATCACC
CGGTCGGCAAACAAATTCTCGTCCCTGATTTTTCACCACCCCCTGACCGCGAATGGTGAGATTGAGAATA
TAACCTTTCATTCCCAGCGGTCGGTCGATAAAAAAATCGAGATAACCGTTGGCCTCAATCGGCGTTAAAC
CCGCCACCAGATGGGCATTAAACGAGTATCCCGGCAGCAGGGGATCATTTTGCGCTTCAGCCATACTTTT
CATACTCCCGCCATTCAGAGAAGAAACCAATTGTCCATATTGCATCAGACATTGCCGTCACTGCGTCTTT
TACTGGCTCTTCTCGCTAACCAAACCGGTAACCCCGCTTATTAAAAGCATTCTGTAACAAAGCGGGACCA
AAGCCATGACAAAAACGCGTAACAAAAGTGTCTATAATCACGGCAGAAAAGTCCACATTGATTATTTGCA
CGGCGTCACACTTTGCTATGCCATAGCATTTTTATCCATAAGATTAGCGGATCCTACCTGACGCTTTTTA
TCGCAACTCTCTACTGTTTCTCCATACCCGTTTTTTTGGGCTAGCGAATTCGAGCTCAAGGCCAGGATGG
TGAGCAAGGGCGAGGAGCTGTTCACCGGGGTGGTGCCCATCCTGGTCGAGCTGGACGGCGACGTAAACGG
CCACAAGTTCAGCGTGTCCGGCGAGGGCGAGGGCGATGCCACCTACGGCAAGCTGACCCTGAAGTTCATC
TGCACCACCGGCAAGCTGCCCGTGCCCTGGCCCACCCTCGTGACCACCCTGACCTACGGCGTGCAGTGCT
TCAGCCGCTACCCCGACCACATGAAGCAGCACGACTTCTTCAAGTCCGCCATGCCCGAAGGCTACGTCCA
GGAGCGCACCATCTTCTTCAAGGACGACGGCAACTACAAGACCCGCGCCGAGGTGAAGTTCGAGGGCGAC
ACCCTGGTGAACCGCATCGAGCTGAAGGGCATCGACTTCAAGGAGGACGGCAACATCCTGGGGCACAAGC
TGGAGTACAACTACAACAGCCACAACGTCTATATCATGGCCGACAAGCAGAAGAACGGCATCAAGGTGAA
CTTCAAGATCCGCCACAACATCGAGGACGGCAGCGTGCAGCTCGCCGACCACTACCAGCAGAACACCCCC
ATCGGCGACGGCCCCGTGCTGCTGCCCGACAACCACTACCTGAGCACCCAGTCCGCCCTGAGCAAAGACC
CCAACGAGAAGCGCGATCACATGGTCCTGCTGGAGTTCGTGACCGCCGCCGGGATCACTCTCGGCATGGA
CGAGCTGTACAAGTAAAAGCTTGGCTGTTTTGGCGGATGAGAGAAGATTTTCAGCCTGATACAGATTAAA
TCAGAACGCAGAAGCGGTCTGATAAAACAGAATTTGCCTGGCGGCAGTAGCGCGGTGGTCCCACCTGACC
CCATGCCGAACTCAGAAGTGAAACGCCGTAGCGCCGATGGTAGTGTGGGGTCTCCCCATGCGAGAGTAGG
GAACTGCCAGGCATCAAATAAAACGAAAGGCTCAGTCGAAAGACTGGGCCTTTCGTTTTATCTGTTGTTT
GTCGGTGAACGCTCTCCTGAGTAGGACAAATCCGCCGGGAGCGGATTTGAACGTTGCGAAGCAACGGCCC
GGAGGGTGGCGGGCAGGACGCCCGCCATAAACTGCCAGGCATCAAATTAAGCAGAAGGCCATCCTGACGG
ATGGCCTTTTTGCGTTTCTACAAACTCTTTTGTTTATTTTTCTAAATACATTCAAATATGTATCCGCTCA
TGAGACAATAACCCTGATAAATGCTTCAATAATATTGAAAAAGGAAGAGTATGAAATTTAAAAGGATCTA
GGTGAAGATCCTTTTTGATAATCTCATGACCAAAATCCCTTAACGTGAGTTTTCGTTCCACTGAGCGTCA
GACCCCGTAGAAAAGATCAAAGGATCTTCTTGAGATCCTTTTTTTCTGCGCGTAATCTGCTGCTTGCAAA
CAAAAAAACCACCGCTACCAGCGGTGGTTTGTTTGCCGGATCAAGAGCTACCAACTCTTTTTCCGAAGGT
AACTGGCTTCAGCAGAGCGCAGATACCAAATACTGTCCTTCTAGTGTAGCCGTAGTTAGGCCACCACTTC
AAGAACTCTGTAGCACCGCCTACATACCTCGCTCTGCTAATCCTGTTACCAGTCAGGCATTTGAGAAGCA
CACGGTCACACTGCTTCCGGTAGTCAATAAACCGGTAAACCAGCAATAGACATAAGCGGCTATTTAACGA
CCCTGCCCTGAACCGACGACCGGGTCGAATTTGCTTTCGAATTTCTGCCATTCATCCGCTTATTATCACT
TATTCAGGCGTAGCAACCAGGCGTTTAAGGGCACCAATAACTGCCTTAAAAAAATTATTCTTTAACATAC
AGACACATACCTTCTTTCAGACCACCGGAGATGTTCATTTCACCAGTCTGCGTCGGAAACAGGTGTTCTT
CGGAACAGATGATTTCCTTGCCATCTTCCAGGGTGATTTTGTAAGACTTTTTTTTAGATTTCGGGAAGAC
GTTCAGAACTTCGTTGTAACCCGTGTTGCTCAGTACCAGATCACCGACCTGGATGTTGGAAATTTCCTTC
ATACCCTGCGGGGTCTGAACCTGGGTTTTCAGATCCAAGCAGTAACCAGACTCAATAAACCCTTTAGGGA
AATAGGCCAGGTTTTCACCGTAACACGCCACATCTTGCGAATATATGTGTAGAAACTGCCGGAAATCGTC
GTGGTATTCACTCCAGAGCGATGAAAACGTTTCAGTTTGCTCATGGAAAACGGTGTAACAAGGGTGAACA
CTATCCCATATCACCAGCTCACCGTCTTTCATTGCCATACGGAATTCCGGATGAGCATTCATCAGGCGGG
CAAGAATGTGAATAAAGGCCGGATAAAACTTGTGCTTATTTTTCTTTACGGTCTTTAAAAAGGCCGTAAT
ATCCAGCTGAACGGTCTGGTTATAGGTACATTGAGCAACTGACTGAAATGCCTCAAAATGTTCTTTACGA
TGCCATTGGGATATATCAACGGTGGTATATCCAGTGATTTTTTTCTCCATTTTAGCTTCCTTAGCTCCTG
AAAATCTCGATAACTCAAAAAATACGCCCGGTAGTGATCTTATTTCATTATGGTGAAAGTTGGAACCTCT
TACGTGCCGATCAACGTCTCATTTTCGCCAAAAGTTGGCCCAGGGCTTCCCGGTATCAACAGGGACACCA
GGATTTATTTATTCTGCGAAGTGATCTTCCGTCACAGGTATTTATTCGGCGCAAAGTGCGTCGGGTGATG
CTGCCAACTTACTGATTTAGTGTATGATGGTGTTTTTGAGGTGCTCCAGTGGCTTCTGTTTCTATCAGCT
GTCCCTCCTGTTCAGCTACTGACGGGGTGGTGCGTAACGGCAAAAGCACCGCCGGACATCAGCGCTAGCG
GAGTGTATACTGGCTTACTATGTTGGCACTGATGAGGGTGTCAGTGAAGTGCTTCATGTGGCAGGAGAAA
AAAGGCTGCACCGGTGCGTCAGCAGAATATGTGATACAGGATATATTCCGCTTCCTCGCTCACTGACTCG
CTACGCTCGGTCGTTCGACTGCGGCGAGCGGAAATGGCTTACGAACGGGGCGGAGATTTCCTGGAAGATG
CCAGGAAGATACTTAACAGGGAAGTGAGAGGGCCGCGGCAAAGCCGTTTTTCCATAGGCTCCGCCCCCCT
GACAAGCATCACGAAATCTGACGCTCAAATCAGTGGTGGCGAAACCCGACAGGACTATAAAGATACCAGG
CGTTTCCCCCTGGCGGCTCCCTCGTGCGCTCTCCTGTTCCTGCCTTTCGGTTTACCGGTGTCATTCCGCT
GTTATGGCCGCGTTTGTCTCATTCCACGCCTGACACTCAGTTCCGGGTAGGCAGTTCGCTCCAAGCTGGA
CTGTATGCACGAACCCCCCGTTCAGTCCGACCGCTGCGCCTTATCCGGTAACTATCGTCTTGAGTCCAAC
CCGGAAAGACATGCAAAAGCACCACTGGCAGCAGCCACTGGTAATTGATTTAGAGGAGTTAGTCTTGAAG
TCATGCGCCGGTTAAGGCTAAACTGAAAGGACAAGTTTTGGTGACTGCGCTCCTCCAAGCCAGTTACCTC
GGTTCAAAGAGTTGGTAGCTCAGAGAACCTTCGAAAAACCGCCCTGCAAGGCGGTTTTTTCGTTTTCAGA
GCAAGAGATTACGCGCAGACCAAAACGATCTCAAGAAGATCATCTTATTAATCAGATAAAATATTTCTAG
GCTCATGAGCCCGAAGTGGCGAGCCCGATCTTCCCCATCGGTGATGTCGGCGATATAGGCGCCAGCAACC
GCACCTGTGGCGCCGGTGATGCCGGCCACGATGCGTCCGGCGTAGAGGATCTGCTCATGTTTGACAGCTT
ATC
