>Addgene plasmid #134312 | pSiMPlc_N + pSiMPlc_C | addgene partial sequence | sequence record 272563 | CMV-d2eGFP-F 5'-TATATCATGGCCGACAAGC-3'
CGTGCAGCTCGCCGACCACTACCAGCAGAACACCCCCATCGGCGACGGCCCCGTGCTGCTGCCCGACAAC
CACTACCTGAGCACCCAGTCCGCCCTGAGCAAAGACCCCAACGAGAAGCGCGATCACATGGTCCTGCTGG
AGTTCGTGACCGCCGCCGGGATCACTCTCGGCATGGACGAGCTGTACAAGTAAAAGCTTGGCTGTTTTGG
CGGATGAGAGAAGATTTTCAGCCTGATACAGATTAAATCAGAACGCAGAAGCGGTCTGATAAAACAGAAT
TTGCCTGGCGGCAGTAGCGCGGTGGTCCCACCTGACCCCATGCCGAACTCAGAAGTGAAACGCCGTAGCG
CCGATGGTAGTGTGGGGTCTCCCCATGCGAGAGTAGGGAACTGCCAGGCATCAAATAAAACGAAAGGCTC
AGTCGAAAGACTGGGCCTTTCGTTTTATCTGTTGTTTGTCGGTGAACGCTCTCCTGAGTAGGACAAATCC
GCCGGGAGCGGATTTGAACGTTGCGAAGCAACGGCCCGGAGGGTGGCGGGCAGGACGCCCGCCATA
